Addgene plasmid #63051: Or83c-Gal4
Purpose: To express Gal4 in the pattern of the Drosophila melanogaster odorant receptor Or83c, using the promoter sequences of the gene cloned 5' of Gal4
Depositing lab: Leslie Vosshall. Depositing organization: Rockefeller University. Publication: Genetic and functional subdivision of the Drosophila antennal lobe. Fishilevich E, Vosshall LB. Curr Biol. 2005 Sep 6;15(17):1548-53. 10.1016/j.cub.2005.07.066 PubMed 16139209.
Backbone
  Vector backbone: pCasperAUG-Gal4-X
  Backbone manufacturer: Leslie Vosshall Lab
  Backbone size w/o insert (bp): 12000
  Vector type: Insect Expression
Growth in bacteria
  Bacterial resistance: Ampicillin, 100 μg/mL
  Growth temperature: 37°C
  Growth strain: DH5alpha
  Copy number: Unknown
Gene/Insert
  Gene/Insert name: Drosophila melanogaster Or83c promoter
  Species: D. melanogaster (fly)
  Insert size (bp): 7843
  Tag / fusion protein: Drosophila ADH (aa's 1-18) fused to Yeast Gal4 (aa's 1-881) (C terminal on backbone)
  Cloning method: Restriction Enzyme; 5′ cloning site NotI (not destroyed); 3′ cloning site NotI (not destroyed)
  Sequencing primers: 5′ pCasper-F 5'-gggttttattaacttacat-3'; 3′ GAL4Nterm-R 5'-tcagatgtgccctagtcagc-3'
Terms and licenses: Academic/Nonprofit Terms; Industry Terms: Not Available to Industry
How to cite: Or83c-Gal4 was a gift from Leslie Vosshall (Addgene plasmid # 63051 ; http://n2t.net/addgene:63051 ; RRID:Addgene_63051)
