[The description below was written by a language model from this plasmid's Addgene catalogue record.]
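Description:
Or83c-Gal4 is a Drosophila transgenesis and insect expression plasmid built on the pCasperAUG-Gal4-X backbone, which is listed at about 12 kb without insert. It is propagated in E. coli under ampicillin selection; the copy number is recorded as unknown, and no feature table is provided. The bacterial origin, any fly transformation marker and any transposon ends are therefore not itemised in the record. pCasper-family vectors are generally P-element germline transformation vectors, but the specific elements present here are not stated.

The insert is a roughly 7.8 kb fragment of Drosophila melanogaster genomic sequence carrying the promoter region of the odorant receptor gene Or83c. It was cloned through a single NotI site, which is preserved at both ends, so orientation had to be established after cloning. The fragment sits immediately 5' of the backbone's Gal4 coding unit, which encodes the first 18 amino acids of Drosophila ADH fused to full-length yeast Gal4 (residues 1–881). The short ADH leader supplies the start codon, as the "AUG" in the backbone name suggests. The inserted regulatory DNA therefore only has to provide transcriptional control and does not need to supply a translation start of its own.

The construct is a driver for the binary Gal4/UAS system. Flies carrying it should express Gal4 in the pattern of Or83c, that is, in the olfactory sensory neurons that normally express this receptor. Crossing them to UAS-reporter or UAS-effector lines labels or manipulates those neurons. The associated work used such drivers to examine the genetic and functional organisation of the antennal lobe.
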