>Addgene plasmid #63051 | Or83c-Gal4 | addgene partial sequence | sequence record 108868 | pCasper-F 5'-gggttttattaacttacat-3'
CGCCGGGGATCAGATCCGCGGCCGCGGGAATTCGATTGCTGAAAAAGTGGCACCGATACTTGAATCTTGC
ATGTGCTGTGCTACACTGAACAAAACTAGTCCAAAATTCGTTACTTCTTTTGGACCTTTCAAATGAGTAT
TTTCTTACAGAAGGTTAGACCATTTACAAATATAAATTTCGATCAGATCACAAATAATAAAAATAGCACA
ACATTTTGGTATGTTTCTAAATAGATATTACATATTACATACTCATAATGTAGGTGTAATAACTTGGTAT
AGGTTACAATCCTATGCGTTCATCTATCGAAAAAGGGATATATCTTAGTATTTATGCAACCAATGCGAAA
CTAATAGGTGGCAAAGGAGGTAAAATAAGCTAATCATCCAATTGACCAATAAAAATATATTTCACTTGTG
GTAATAAAATTCGGCCAACTGACTAGCACGAAGAATGGGGCCGAGATAACTTACCTTGGACAAGTCTTCG
ATTCTTTCAGTTCGCTTAACTGGCTCAACTTTTTTTCTCAGTACACCGCCCGGTTTTCCATCTGCCGGCT
TTTCATTTGCGGAGCGGAATGCAATGACAATGGCCGCACTCGCCGTTCCATTCGGTGTTCAATACGCTTC
ATGACAACGGCGCCGCGGATCGAGCCCAGACATTGCTTATTTTTATTTGCCCGGGATGTTCAATGCTGCA
TGCCCCATGCCCCATTCCCGAAGCCAGATGCCTGGTAAGGACTAATGCCCGGCGGCAGCGGCAACAACAA
GCAACGCGCTCTAACGCCCTTATCCTTGTAACGACTTTGCCGCTGCGCTTTTGCGGTTGACCGCATTTGC
TGGGAAAATCTGTTGCTGCCAAAGCATTGGCCACTACCAACTGCTGCTCTTGACCAAGTGGAGCTATAAA
TATCTGCGATAGCGAAATGCAATTACGTGGCAACAATGAATACAGCAGGAGCGATTGCTTGCTTTT
