>Addgene plasmid #63051 | Or83c-Gal4 | addgene partial sequence | sequence record 108869 | GAL4Nterm-R 5'-tcagatgtgccctagtcagc-3'
AGTAGCGACACTCCCAGTTGTTCTTCAGACACTTGGCGCACTTCGGTTTTTCTTTGGAGCACTTGAGCTT
TTTAAGTCGGCAAATATCGCATGCTTGTTCGATAGAAGACAGAAGCTTGATATCGCCTCCCAGACCGGCA
ACGAAAATCACGTTCTTGTTGGTCAAAGTAAACGACATGGTGACTTCTTTTTTGCTTTAGCAGGCTCTTT
CGATCCCCGGGAATTGGTCGACTCTAGCGGTACCGTACCCTAGAGGATCGCTCGAGGTTTAAACAGATCT
GCATGCTCTAGAGGATCCAGATCCACTAGTGGCCTATGCGGCCGCGAATTCACTAGTGATTTGTGATGGA
ACTGAATTAATCCTCCAGTTTTTCCCCTTTTATACGAAAACATTTGTTTTCACAGCGGGACTGCAAATGT
CACTGCAATTATCATAAGTTGCAAGTAATTATGTCATTAACTACTTTAATTGTTGTATTATTTGCTTTGT
GAAATTACAAGATTTGAGTTGTCCATCTGGGAACATACATATGTACCTATTCTTGATTCAGAGTGAATTA
ATGTATCTGCTTTCCTTCTATATAAGGTTATACTAGGTTCCTTAAAATGTATGTTCGATGTTCTTCATTC
TAATGCGTTAAGGAGCTCAATAACTTAATGCTTTAAAGATATCCTCATGCCTAGGAAATTCACATTGTTT
GCATGCTCATAATTACTGCACATTGGGGAATTTTAAAAGTGTTCTGCCGAAGTAAGGAAACCGCAGAATT
AACACAATAAAATTCCCTATCCCTTTGTTTCCCCCCGTATTAGTGGGTGGGAAGGTGGCCACCTTTCGCA
TACAATTATTCCCCTTTTGTTTCGAAAGTCC
